Addgene plasmid #122674: pcDNA3.1-mPCSK3
Purpose: Expresses mouse PCSK3 in mammalian cells
Depositing lab: Liming Pei. Publication: Growth Differentiation Factor 15 Maturation Requires Proteolytic Cleavage by PCSK3, -5, and -6. Li JJ, Liu J, Lupino K, Liu X, Zhang L, Pei L. Mol Cell Biol. 2018 Oct 15;38(21). pii: MCB.00249-18. doi: 10.1128/MCB.00249-18. Print 2018 Nov 1. PubMed 30104250.
Backbone
  Vector backbone: pcDNA3.1
  Backbone size w/o insert (bp): 5428
  Total vector size (bp): 7809
  Vector type: Mammalian Expression
Growth in bacteria
  Bacterial resistance: Ampicillin, 100 μg/mL
  Growth temperature: 37°C
  Growth strain: DH5alpha
  Copy number: High Copy
Gene/Insert
  Gene/Insert name: Mus musculus furin (paired basic amino acid cleaving enzyme) (Furin), transcript variant 1
  Species: M. musculus (mouse)
  Insert size (bp): 2381
  GenBank ID: NM_011046.3
  Entrez Gene: Furin (a.k.a. 9130404I01Rik, Fur, PACE, Pcsk3, SPC1)
  Promoter: T7
  Cloning method: Restriction Enzyme; 5′ cloning site EcoRV (not destroyed); 3′ cloning site XhoI (not destroyed)
  Sequencing primers: 5′ GTA ATA CGA CTC ACT ATA GGG; 3′ TAG AAG GCA CAG TCG AGG
Terms and licenses: Academic/Nonprofit Terms; Industry Terms: Not Available to Industry
How to cite: pcDNA3.1-mPCSK3 was a gift from Liming Pei (Addgene plasmid # 122674 ; http://n2t.net/addgene:122674 ; RRID:Addgene_122674)
