[The description below was written by a language model from this plasmid's Addgene catalogue record and pLannotate feature annotations shown in this document.]
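Description:
pcDNA3.1-mPCSK3 is a mammalian expression plasmid built on the pcDNA3.1 backbone that carries the mouse Furin coding sequence (also known as PCSK3, PACE or SPC1; transcript variant 1), cloned between EcoRV and XhoI sites that both remain intact. In bacteria it replicates from a high-copy ColE1/pUC-type origin and is selected with ampicillin through the β-lactamase gene and its native promoter. An f1 origin is also present, which permits production of single-stranded DNA. For mammalian cells, an SV40 early promoter drives a neomycin phosphotransferase gene terminated by an SV40 polyadenylation signal, the usual arrangement for G418 selection of stable transfectants.

The catalogue entry lists T7 as the promoter, but the feature table shows the CMV immediate-early enhancer and promoter directly upstream of the T7 promoter. CMV is therefore the element expected to drive expression in mammalian cells, while the T7 site serves for in vitro transcription and as a sequencing primer site. The Furin open reading frame is followed by a V5 epitope tag annotation and then the bovine growth hormone polyadenylation signal. The record does not state whether the V5 tag is in frame with Furin or separated from it by a stop codon, so a tagged product should not be assumed. The sequenced record is slightly longer than the listed total size, and several short annotated fragments (HIV-1 LTR, ble, lacI, bom) are probably backbone remnants or annotation matches, not functional parts.

Furin is a ubiquitous proprotein convertase of the constitutive secretory pathway that cleaves precursors at paired basic residue motifs. According to the associated publication title, the construct was used in work showing that maturation of growth differentiation factor 15 requires cleavage by PCSK3, PCSK5 and PCSK6, which fits its use for overexpressing the protease in cultured mammalian cells.
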