Features (pLannotate 1.2.2; 21 found; start..end, strand, type, name):
     28..80      -  misc_feature   bom (fragment): basis of mobility region from pBR322
    235..614     +  enhancer       CMV enhancer: human cytomegalovirus immediate early enhancer
    615..818     +  promoter       CMV promoter: human cytomegalovirus (CMV) immediate early promoter
    814..847     +  LTR            5' LTR (truncated) (fragment): truncated 5' long terminal repeat (LTR) from HIV-1
    863..881     +  promoter       T7 promoter: promoter for bacteriophage T7 RNA polymerase
   1025..3403    +  CDS            Furin: FURIN_MOUSE - Also known as Fur, Pcsk3. Experimental evidence at protein level: Swiss-Prot protein existence level 1. Ubiquitous endoprotease within constitutive secretory pathways capable of cleavage at the RX(K/R)R consensus motif (By similarity). Mediates processing of TGFB1, an essential step in TGF- beta-1 activation (By similarity). Converts through proteolytic cleavage the non-functional Brain natriuretic factor prohormone into its active hormone BNP(1-45) (By similarity). From Mus musculus (Mouse).
   3461..3502    +  CDS            V5 tag: epitope tag from simian virus 5
   3558..3782    +  polyA_signal   bGH poly(A) signal: bovine growth hormone polyadenylation signal
   3786..3807    +  promoter       SV40 promoter (fragment): SV40 enhancer and early promoter
   3828..4256    +  rep_origin     f1 ori (sequence partly withheld): f1 bacteriophage origin of replication; arrow indicates direction of (+) strand synthesis
   4270..4599    +  promoter       SV40 promoter: SV40 enhancer and early promoter
   4666..5457    +  CDS            neo: KKA2_KLEPN - Also known as kan, nptII. Experimental evidence at protein level: Swiss-Prot protein existence level 1. Resistance to kanamycin, neomycin, paromomycin, ribostamycin, butirosin and gentamicin B. From Klebsiella pneumoniae.
   5483..5641    +  CDS            ble (fragment): BLE_KLEPN - Experimental evidence at protein level: Swiss-Prot protein existence level 1. Binding protein with a strong affinity to the bleomycin family of antibiotics. Binds to CL990; an antimitotic-antibiotic compound. From Klebsiella pneumoniae.
   5636..5757    +  polyA_signal   SV40 poly(A) signal: SV40 polyadenylation signal
   5830..5846    -  protein_bind   lac operator: The lac repressor binds to the lac operator to inhibit transcription in E. coli. This inhibition can be relieved by adding lactose or isopropyl-β-D-thiogalactopyranoside (IPTG). lac repressor encoded by lacI
   5854..5884    -  promoter       lac promoter: promoter for the E. coli lac operon
   5899..5920    -  protein_bind   CAP binding site: CAP binding activates transcription in the presence of cAMP. E. coli catabolite activator protein
   5933..6025    -  CDS            lacI (fragment): lac repressor; lacI; The lac repressor binds to the lac operator to inhibit transcription in E. coli. This inhibition can be relieved by adding lactose or isopropyl-β-D-thiogalactopyranoside (IPTG).
   6208..6796    -  rep_origin     ori: high-copy-number ColE1/pMB1/pBR322/pUC origin of replication
   6967..7827    -  CDS            AmpR: β-lactamase; bla; confers resistance to ampicillin, carbenicillin, and related antibiotics
   7828..7932    -  promoter       AmpR promoter: bla
>Addgene plasmid #122674 | pcDNA3.1-mPCSK3 | addgene full sequence | sequence record 244745 | Addgene NGS Result
GACGGATCGGGAGATCTCCCGATCCCCTATGGTGCACTCTCAGTACAATCTGCTCTGATGCCGCATAGTT
AAGCCAGTATCTGCTCCCTGCTTGTGTGTTGGAGGTCGCTGAGTAGTGCGCGAGCAAAATTTAAGCTACA
ACAAGGCAAGGCTTGACCGACAATTGCATGAAGAATCTGCTTAGGGTTAGGCGTTTTGCGCTGCTTCGCG
ATGTACGGGCCAGATATACGCGTTGACATTGATTATTGACTAGTTATTAATAGTAATCAATTACGGGGTC
ATTAGTTCATAGCCCATATATGGAGTTCCGCGTTACATAACTTACGGTAAATGGCCCGCCTGGCTGACCG
CCCAACGACCCCCGCCCATTGACGTCAATAATGACGTATGTTCCCATAGTAACGCCAATAGGGACTTTCC
ATTGACGTCAATGGGTGGAGTATTTACGGTAAACTGCCCACTTGGCAGTACATCAAGTGTATCATATGCC
AAGTACGCCCCCTATTGACGTCAATGACGGTAAATGGCCCGCCTGGCATTATGCCCAGTACATGACCTTA
TGGGACTTTCCTACTTGGCAGTACATCTACGTATTAGTCATCGCTATTACCATGGTGATGCGGTTTTGGC
AGTACATCAATGGGCGTGGATAGCGGTTTGACTCACGGGGATTTCCAAGTCTCCACCCCATTGACGTCAA
TGGGAGTTTGTTTTGGCACCAAAATCAACGGGACTTTCCAAAATGTCGTAACAACTCCGCCCCATTGACG
CAAATGGGCGGTAGGCGTGTACGGTGGGAGGTCTATATAAGCAGAGCTCTCTGGCTAACTAGAGAACCCA
CTGCTTACTGGCTTATCGAAATTAATACGACTCACTATAGGGAGACCCAAGCTGGCTAGTTAAGCTTGGT
ACCGAGCTCGGATCCACTAGTCCAGTGTGGTGGAATTGCCCTTAGGGCAATTCTGCAGATATCTGACCAG
GCCAGGGAGACAGGCGCTCTGGGGTTCCAGTCACCTGCCCCCCCATGGAGCTGAGATCCTGGTTGCTATG
GGTGGTCGCAGCAGCAGGAGCCGTGGTCCTGCTGGCAGCTGATGCTCAAGGCCAGAAGATCTTCACCAAC
ACCTGGGCCGTGCACATTCCTGGAGGCCCAGCTGTGGCTGATAGGGTGGCGCAGAAGCATGGCTTCCACA
ACCTGGGCCAGATCTTCGGTGACTATTACCACTTCTGGCACAGAGCAGTGACAAAGCGGTCCCTGTCGCC
TCACCGCCCGCGGCACAGCCGGCTACAGAGGGAGCCTCAAGTAAAGTGGCTGGAGCAGCAGGTAGCCAAG
CGAAGAGCCAAGAGGGACGTGTATCAGGAGCCCACGGACCCCAAGTTCCCCCAGCAGTGGTACCTGTCTG
GTGTCACTCAGCGAGACCTGAATGTGAAGGAGGCCTGGGCCCAGGGCTTCACAGGCCATGGCATTGTGGT
CTCCATCCTGGATGACGGCATTGAGAAGAATCATCCCGACCTAGCAGGCAATTATGACCCTGGAGCCAGT
TTTGACGTGAATGACCAGGACCCCGACCCACAGCCTCGGTACACACAGATGAATGACAACAGGCATGGCA
CTCGCTGTGCCGGGGAAGTGGCAGCAGTGGCCAACAATGGTGTCTGTGGCGTAGGTGTAGCTTACAATGC
CCGAATTGGAGGGGTGCGGATGTTGGATGGCGAGGTGACTGATGCAGTAGAGGCACGTTCGCTGGGCCTG
AATCCCAACCACATCCACATCTACAGCGCCAGCTGGGGCCCTGAGGACGACGGCAAGACCGTGGATGGAC
CAGCCCGGCTCGCTGAGGAGGCCTTCTTTCGGGGAGTTAGCCAGGGCCGAGGAGGGCTGGGCTCCATCTT
TGTCTGGGCCTCAGGGAATGGGGGCCGGGAACATGACAGCTGCAACTGTGACGGCTACACCAACAGCATC
TATACACTGTCCATCAGCAGCGCCACACAGTTCGGCAATGTGCCCTGGTACAGTGAGGCCTGCTCCTCCA
CACTGGCCACCACCTACAGCAGCGGCAACCAGAATGAGAAGCAGATCGTGACAACTGACCTGAGGCAGAA
GTGCACAGAATCTCACACAGGCACCTCGGCTTCTGCCCCCTTGGCAGCTGGTATCATTGCTCTCACCCTG
GAGGCCAACAAGAACCTCACCTGGCGGGACATGCAGCACCTGGTAGTGCAGACCTCAAAGCCAGCCCACC
TCAACGCTGATGATTGGGCTACCAACGGCGTGGGCCGGAAAGTGAGCCATTCGTATGGCTACGGGCTGTT
GGATGCCGGTGCCATGGTGGCTCTGGCCCAGAACTGGACAACAGTGGCCCCCCAGCGGAAGTGCATTGTT
GAAATCCTGGTGGAACCCAAGGACATCGGCAAACGGCTAGAGGTGCGCAAGGCGGTGACAGCATGCCTGG
GTGAGCCCAACCACATCACCAGGCTGGAACACGTTCAGGCCCGGCTCACCCTGTCTTACAATCGCCGCGG
TGACCTGGCTATCCACCTCATCAGCCCCATGGGCACCCGCTCCACCCTGTTAGCTGCCAGACCACATGAC
TACTCTGCTGATGGGTTTAATGATTGGGCTTTCATGACAACCCATTCCTGGGATGAGGATCCGGCTGGCG
AATGGGTCCTAGAGATTGAAAATACCAGTGAAGCCAACAACTATGGGACGCTGACCAAGTTCACTCTCGT
TCTGTATGGCACAGCCCCCGAGGGGCTCTCTACACCTCCAGAAAGCAGCGGCTGCAAGACCCTCACATCC
AGCCAGGCCTGCGTGGTGTGTGAGGAAGGTTACTCTCTGCACCAGAAAAGCTGTGTCCAGCACTGCCCAC
CAGGCTTCATCCCCCAAGTCCTTGATACACACTACAGCACTGAGAATGATGTGGAGATCATCCGTGCCAG
CGTCTGTACCCCCTGCCACGCCTCATGTGCCACTTGCCAGGGCCCGGCCCCCACAGACTGCCTCAGCTGC
CCCAGCCATGCCTCCCTGGACCCAGTGGAGCAGACCTGCTCCCGGCAAAGCCAGAGCAGCCGGGAGTCTC
GGCCTCAGCAGCAGCCTCCTGCACTGCGCCCTGAGGTGGAGATGGAGCCCCGGCTGCAGGCTGGGTTGGC
CTCTCACCTGCCCGAGGTCCTGGCCGGCCTCAGCTGCCTTATCATCGTGCTCATCTTTGGCATCGTCTTC
CTGTTCCTGCATCGGTGTTCGGGCTTCAGCTTCCGGGGAGTGAAAGTGTACACCATGGACCGCGGCCTCA
TCTCCTACAAGGGGCTGCCCCCTGAAGCCTGGCAGGAGGAGTGCCCATCGGACTCAGAGGAGGACGAGGG
CCGGGGCGAGAGGACCGCCTTCATCAAAGACCAGAGCGCCCTTTGAAAAGCCCACTGCCCACCCTATCAA
ATCTCGAGTCTAGAGGGCCCGCGGTTCGAAGGTAAGCCTATCCCTAACCCTCTCCTCGGTCTCGATTCTA
CGCGTACCGGTCATCATCACCATCACCATTGAGTTTAAACCCGCTGATCAGCCTCGACTGTGCCTTCTAG
TTGCCAGCCATCTGTTGTTTGCCCCTCCCCCGTGCCTTCCTTGACCCTGGAAGGTGCCACTCCCACTGTC
CTTTCCTAATAAAATGAGGAAATTGCATCGCATTGTCTGAGTAGGTGTCATTCTATTCTGGGGGGTGGGG
TGGGGCAGGACAGCAAGGGGGAGGATTGGGAAGACAATAGCAGGCATGCTGGGGATGCGGTGGGCTCTAT
GGCTTCTGAGGCGGAAAGAACCAGCTGGGGCTCTAGGGGGTATCCCC
[124 nt withheld, positions 3828-3951]
C
[91 nt withheld, positions 3953-4043]
A
[49 nt withheld, positions 4045-4093]
CCTTTGACGTTGGAGTCCACGTTCTTT
[37 nt withheld, positions 4121-4157]
ACCCTATCTCGGTCTATTCTTTTGATTTATAAGGGATTTTGCCGATTTCGGCCTATTGGTTAAAAAATGA
GCTGATTTAACAAAAATTTAACGCGAATTAATTCTGTGGAATGTGTGTCAGTTAGGGTGTGGAAAGTCCC
CAGGCTCCCCAGCAGGCAGAAGTATGCAAAGCATGCATCTCAATTAGTCAGCAACCAGGTGTGGAAAGTC
CCCAGGCTCCCCAGCAGGCAGAAGTATGCAAAGCATGCATCTCAATTAGTCAGCAACCATAGTCCCGCCC
CTAACTCCGCCCATCCCGCCCCTAACTCCGCCCAGTTCCGCCCATTCTCCGCCCCATGGCTGACTAATTT
TTTTTATTTATGCAGAGGCCGAGGCCGCCTCTGCCTCTGAGCTATTCCAGAAGTAGTGAGGAGGCTTTTT
TGGAGGCCTAGGCTTTTGCAAAAAGCTCCCGGGAGCTTGTATATCCATTTTCGGATCTGATCAAGAGACA
GGATGAGGATCGTTTCGCATGATTGAACAAGATGGATTGCACGCAGGTTCTCCGGCCGCTTGGGTGGAGA
GGCTATTCGGCTATGACTGGGCACAACAGACAATCGGCTGCTCTGATGCCGCCGTGTTCCGGCTGTCAGC
GCAGGGGCGCCCGGTTCTTTTTGTCAAGACCGACCTGTCCGGTGCCCTGAATGAACTGCAGGACGAGGCA
GCGCGGCTATCGTGGCTGGCCACGACGGGCGTTCCTTGCGCAGCTGTGCTCGACGTTGTCACTGAAGCGG
GAAGGGACTGGCTGCTATTGGGCGAAGTGCCGGGGCAGGATCTCCTGTCATCTCACCTTGCTCCTGCCGA
GAAAGTATCCATCATGGCTGATGCAATGCGGCGGCTGCATACGCTTGATCCGGCTACCTGCCCATTCGAC
CACCAAGCGAAACATCGCATCGAGCGAGCACGTACTCGGATGGAAGCCGGTCTTGTCGATCAGGATGATC
TGGACGAAGAGCATCAGGGGCTCGCGCCAGCCGAACTGTTCGCCAGGCTCAAGGCGCGCATGCCCGACGG
CGAGGATCTCGTCGTGACCCATGGCGATGCCTGCTTGCCGAATATCATGGTGGAAAATGGCCGCTTTTCT
GGATTCATCGACTGTGGCCGGCTGGGTGTGGCGGACCGCTATCAGGACATAGCGTTGGCTACCCGTGATA
TTGCTGAAGAGCTTGGCGGCGAATGGGCTGACCGCTTCCTCGTGCTTTACGGTATCGCCGCTCCCGATTC
GCAGCGCATCGCCTTCTATCGCCTTCTTGACGAGTTCTTCTGAGCGGGACTCTGGGGTTCGCGAAATGAC
CGACCAAGCGACGCCCAACCTGCCATCACGAGATTTCGATTCCACCGCCGCCTTCTATGAAAGGTTGGGC
TTCGGAATCGTTTTCCGGGACGCCGGCTGGATGATCCTCCAGCGCGGGGATCTCATGCTGGAGTTCTTCG
CCCACCCCAACTTGTTTATTGCAGCTTATAATGGTTACAAATAAAGCAATAGCATCACAAATTTCACAAA
TAAAGCATTTTTTTCACTGCATTCTAGTTGTGGTTTGTCCAAACTCATCAATGTATCTTATCATGTCTGT
ATACCGTCGACCTCTAGCTAGAGCTTGGCGTAATCATGGTCATAGCTGTTTCCTGTGTGAAATTGTTATC
CGCTCACAATTCCACACAACATACGAGCCGGAAGCATAAAGTGTAAAGCCTGGGGTGCCTAATGAGTGAG
CTAACTCACATTAATTGCGTTGCGCTCACTGCCCGCTTTCCAGTCGGGAAACCTGTCGTGCCAGCTGCAT
TAATGAATCGGCCAACGCGCGGGGAGAGGCGGTTTGCGTATTGGGCGCTCTTCCGCTTCCTCGCTCACTG
ACTCGCTGCGCTCGGTCGTTCGGCTGCGGCGAGCGGTATCAGCTCACTCAAAGGCGGTAATACGGTTATC
CACAGAATCAGGGGATAACGCAGGAAAGAACATGTGAGCAAAAGGCCAGCAAAAGGCCAGGAACCGTAAA
AAGGCCGCGTTGCTGGCGTTTTTCCATAGGCTCCGCCCCCCTGACGAGCATCACAAAAATCGACGCTCAA
GTCAGAGGTGGCGAAACCCGACAGGACTATAAAGATACCAGGCGTTTCCCCCTGGAAGCTCCCTCGTGCG
CTCTCCTGTTCCGACCCTGCCGCTTACCGGATACCTGTCCGCCTTTCTCCCTTCGGGAAGCGTGGCGCTT
TCTCATAGCTCACGCTGTAGGTATCTCAGTTCGGTGTAGGTCGTTCGCTCCAAGCTGGGCTGTGTGCACG
AACCCCCCGTTCAGCCCGACCGCTGCGCCTTATCCGGTAACTATCGTCTTGAGTCCAACCCGGTAAGACA
CGACTTATCGCCACTGGCAGCAGCCACTGGTAACAGGATTAGCAGAGCGAGGTATGTAGGCGGTGCTACA
GAGTTCTTGAAGTGGTGGCCTAACTACGGCTACACTAGAAGAACAGTATTTGGTATCTGCGCTCTGCTGA
AGCCAGTTACCTTCGGAAAAAGAGTTGGTAGCTCTTGATCCGGCAAACAAACCACCGCTGGTAGCGGTGG
TTTTTTTGTTTGCAAGCAGCAGATTACGCGCAGAAAAAAAGGATCTCAAGAAGATCCTTTGATCTTTTCT
ACGGGGTCTGACGCTCAGTGGAACGAAAACTCACGTTAAGGGATTTTGGTCATGAGATTATCAAAAAGGA
TCTTCACCTAGATCCTTTTAAATTAAAAATGAAGTTTTAAATCAATCTAAAGTATATATGAGTAAACTTG
GTCTGACAGTTACCAATGCTTAATCAGTGAGGCACCTATCTCAGCGATCTGTCTATTTCGTTCATCCATA
GTTGCCTGACTCCCCGTCGTGTAGATAACTACGATACGGGAGGGCTTACCATCTGGCCCCAGTGCTGCAA
TGATACCGCGAGACCCACGCTCACCGGCTCCAGATTTATCAGCAATAAACCAGCCAGCCGGAAGGGCCGA
GCGCAGAAGTGGTCCTGCAACTTTATCCGCCTCCATCCAGTCTATTAATTGTTGCCGGGAAGCTAGAGTA
AGTAGTTCGCCAGTTAATAGTTTGCGCAACGTTGTTGCCATTGCTACAGGCATCGTGGTGTCACGCTCGT
CGTTTGGTATGGCTTCATTCAGCTCCGGTTCCCAACGATCAAGGCGAGTTACATGATCCCCCATGTTGTG
CAAAAAAGCGGTTAGCTCCTTCGGTCCTCCGATCGTTGTCAGAAGTAAGTTGGCCGCAGTGTTATCACTC
ATGGTTATGGCAGCACTGCATAATTCTCTTACTGTCATGCCATCCGTAAGATGCTTTTCTGTGACTGGTG
AGTACTCAACCAAGTCATTCTGAGAATAGTGTATGCGGCGACCGAGTTGCTCTTGCCCGGCGTCAATACG
GGATAATACCGCGCCACATAGCAGAACTTTAAAAGTGCTCATCATTGGAAAACGTTCTTCGGGGCGAAAA
CTCTCAAGGATCTTACCGCTGTTGAGATCCAGTTCGATGTAACCCACTCGTGCACCCAACTGATCTTCAG
CATCTTTTACTTTCACCAGCGTTTCTGGGTGAGCAAAAACAGGAAGGCAAAATGCCGCAAAAAAGGGAAT
AAGGGCGACACGGAAATGTTGAATACTCATACTCTTCCTTTTTCAATATTATTGAAGCATTTATCAGGGT
TATTGTCTCATGAGCGGATACATATTTGAATGTATTTAGAAAAATAAACAAATAGGGGTTCCGCGCACAT
TTCCCCGAAAAGTGCCACCTGACGTC
